Addgene plasmid #187580: pcDNA5-FRT/TO-3*Flag-APEX2 N-term NONO
Purpose: Express FLAG epitope and APEX2-tagged NONO fusion protein in mammalian cells
Depositing lab: Benjamin Blencowe. Depositing organization: University of Toronto. Publication: Systematic mapping of nuclear domain-associated transcripts reveals speckles and lamina as hubs of functionally distinct retained introns. Barutcu AR, Wu M, Braunschweig U, Dyakov BJA, Luo Z, Turner KM, Durbic T, Lin ZY, Weatheritt RJ, Maass PG, Gingras AC, Blencowe BJ. Mol Cell. 2022 Mar 3;82(5):1035-1052.e9. doi: 10.1016/j.molcel.2021.12.010. Epub 2022 Feb 18. PubMed 35182477.
Backbone
  Vector backbone: pCDNA5/FRT/TO
  Backbone manufacturer: Thermofisher
  Vector type: Mammalian Expression
Growth in bacteria
  Bacterial resistance: Ampicillin, 100 μg/mL
  Growth temperature: 37°C
  Growth strain: DH5alpha
  Copy number: High Copy
Gene/Insert
  Gene/Insert name: NONO
  Species: H. sapiens (human)
  Entrez Gene: NONO (a.k.a. MRXS34, NMT55, NRB54, P54, P54NRB, PPP1R114)
  Promoter: CMV
  Tag / fusion protein: APEX2-FLAG (N terminal on insert)
  Cloning method: Gateway Cloning
  Sequencing primers: 5′ CMV; 3′ BGHR
Resource information
  A portion of this plasmid was derived from a plasmid made by: The cDNA Gateway entry clone for this plasmid was provided by Dr. Anne-Claude Gingras' laboratory at Lunenfeld-Tanenbaum Research Institute.
Terms and licenses: Academic/Nonprofit Terms; Industry Terms: Not Available to Industry
How to cite: pcDNA5-FRT/TO-3*Flag-APEX2 N-term NONO was a gift from Benjamin Blencowe (Addgene plasmid # 187580 ; http://n2t.net/addgene:187580 ; RRID:Addgene_187580)
