[The description below was written by a language model from this plasmid's Addgene catalogue record and pLannotate feature annotations shown in this document.]
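Description:
pcDNA5-FRT/TO-3*Flag-APEX2 N-term NONO is a 7.4 kb mammalian expression plasmid built on the commercial pcDNA5/FRT/TO backbone. It carries human NONO, a DNA- and RNA-binding protein involved in pre-mRNA splicing and required for paraspeckle formation, fused at its N terminus to a FLAG epitope and the engineered ascorbate peroxidase APEX2. In bacteria it is maintained by a high-copy ColE1/pUC-type origin and selected with ampicillin through the β-lactamase gene. A partial f1 origin and lac promoter/operator remnants are also annotated but play no part in expression.

The fusion is transcribed from the CMV immediate-early enhancer and promoter. Short tet operator matches are annotated immediately downstream of it (labelled by the software as PLtetO-1 and TRE fragments), which fits the "TO" design in which the Tet repressor holds the promoter off until tetracycline or doxycycline is added. The reading frame runs FLAG, APEX2, an attB1 site, then NONO, followed by attB2 and the bGH polyadenylation signal. The att sites are the scars of the Gateway recombination used to move the NONO cDNA from an entry clone. The name indicates a triple FLAG tag, although the annotation marks only a single FLAG unit.

Downstream lies an FRT site directly ahead of a hygromycin resistance coding sequence and an SV40 poly(A) signal. In this backbone the gene typically lacks its own promoter, so hygromycin resistance arises only after FLP-mediated integration into a host cell line that carries a matching FRT landing site. This yields isogenic, single-copy, inducible lines. The stated purpose is to express FLAG- and APEX2-tagged NONO in mammalian cells. APEX2 supports proximity labelling, and the associated publication maps transcripts associated with nuclear domains.
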