Features (pLannotate 1.2.2; 25 found; start..end, strand, type, name):
     28..80      -  misc_feature   bom (fragment): basis of mobility region from pBR322
    235..614     +  enhancer       CMV enhancer: human cytomegalovirus immediate early enhancer
    615..818     +  promoter       CMV promoter: human cytomegalovirus (CMV) immediate early promoter
    820..839     +  promoter       PLtetO-1 promoter (fragment): modified phage lambda PL promoter with tet operator sites (Lutz and Bujard, 1997)
    841..860     +  promoter       PLtetO-1 promoter (fragment): modified phage lambda PL promoter with tet operator sites (Lutz and Bujard, 1997)
    868..901     +  promoter       TRE3GV promoter (fragment): 3rd-generation Tet-responsive promoter that can be activated by binding of Tet-On® 3G, optimized for retroviral and lentiviral vectors
   1034..1057    +  CDS            FLAG: FLAG® epitope tag, followed by an enterokinase cleavage site
   1057..1804    +  CDS            APEX2 (fragment): soybean ascorbate peroxidase, engineered to serve as a monomeric tag for electron microscopy and live-cell proteomics (Lam et al., 2015) more active than the original APEX due to the A134P mutation
   1806..1823    +  protein_bind   attB1 (fragment): mutant version of attB; core recombination site for the Gateway® BP reaction BP Clonase™
   1832..3244    +  CDS            NONO: NONO_HUMAN - Also known as NRB54. Experimental evidence at protein level: Swiss-Prot protein existence level 1. DNA- and RNA binding protein, involved in several nuclear processes. Binds the conventional octamer sequence in double-stranded DNA. Also binds single-stranded DNA and RNA at a site independent of the duplex site. Involved in pre-mRNA splicing, probably as a heterodimer with SFPQ. Interacts with U5 snRNA, probably by binding to a purine-rich sequence located on the 3' side of U5 snRNA stem 1b. Together with PSPC1, required for the formation of nuclear paraspeckles. The SFPQ-NONO hete
   3249..3273    -  protein_bind   attB2: mutant version of attB; recombination site for the Gateway® BP reaction BP Clonase™
   3321..3545    +  polyA_signal   bGH poly(A) signal: bovine growth hormone polyadenylation signal
   3549..3570    +  promoter       SV40 promoter (fragment): SV40 enhancer and early promoter
   3591..3824    +  rep_origin     f1 ori (fragment) (sequence partly withheld): f1 bacteriophage origin of replication; arrow indicates direction of (+) strand synthesis
   3829..3876    +  protein_bind   FRT: FLP-mediated recombination occurs in the 8-bp core sequence TCTAGAAA (Turan and Bode, 2011). FLP recombinase from the Saccharomyces cerevisiae 2μ plasmid
   3884..4906    +  CDS            HygR: hygromycin B phosphotransferase confers resistance to hygromycin
   4916..5041    +  CDS            ble (fragment): BLE_KLEPN - Experimental evidence at protein level: Swiss-Prot protein existence level 1. Binding protein with a strong affinity to the bleomycin family of antibiotics. Binds to CL990; an antimitotic-antibiotic compound. From Klebsiella pneumoniae.
   5036..5157    +  polyA_signal   SV40 poly(A) signal: SV40 polyadenylation signal
   5230..5246    -  protein_bind   lac operator: The lac repressor binds to the lac operator to inhibit transcription in E. coli. This inhibition can be relieved by adding lactose or isopropyl-β-D-thiogalactopyranoside (IPTG). lac repressor encoded by lacI
   5254..5284    -  promoter       lac promoter: promoter for the E. coli lac operon
   5299..5320    -  protein_bind   CAP binding site: CAP binding activates transcription in the presence of cAMP. E. coli catabolite activator protein
   5333..5425    -  CDS            lacI (fragment): lac repressor; lacI; The lac repressor binds to the lac operator to inhibit transcription in E. coli. This inhibition can be relieved by adding lactose or isopropyl-β-D-thiogalactopyranoside (IPTG).
   5608..6196    -  rep_origin     ori: high-copy-number ColE1/pMB1/pBR322/pUC origin of replication
   6367..7227    -  CDS            AmpR: β-lactamase; bla; confers resistance to ampicillin, carbenicillin, and related antibiotics
   7228..7332    -  promoter       AmpR promoter: bla
>Addgene plasmid #187580 | pcDNA5-FRT/TO-3*Flag-APEX2 N-term NONO | addgene full sequence | sequence record 367940 | Addgene NGS Result
GACGGATCGGGAGATCTCCCGATCCCCTATGGTGCACTCTCAGTACAATCTGCTCTGATGCCGCATAGTT
AAGCCAGTATCTGCTCCCTGCTTGTGTGTTGGAGGTCGCTGAGTAGTGCGCGAGCAAAATTTAAGCTACA
ACAAGGCAAGGCTTGACCGACAATTGCATGAAGAATCTGCTTAGGGTTAGGCGTTTTGCGCTGCTTCGCG
ATGTACGGGCCAGATATACGCGTTGACATTGATTATTGACTAGTTATTAATAGTAATCAATTACGGGGTC
ATTAGTTCATAGCCCATATATGGAGTTCCGCGTTACATAACTTACGGTAAATGGCCCGCCTGGCTGACCG
CCCAACGACCCCCGCCCATTGACGTCAATAATGACGTATGTTCCCATAGTAACGCCAATAGGGACTTTCC
ATTGACGTCAATGGGTGGAGTATTTACGGTAAACTGCCCACTTGGCAGTACATCAAGTGTATCATATGCC
AAGTACGCCCCCTATTGACGTCAATGACGGTAAATGGCCCGCCTGGCATTATGCCCAGTACATGACCTTA
TGGGACTTTCCTACTTGGCAGTACATCTACGTATTAGTCATCGCTATTACCATGGTGATGCGGTTTTGGC
AGTACATCAATGGGCGTGGATAGCGGTTTGACTCACGGGGATTTCCAAGTCTCCACCCCATTGACGTCAA
TGGGAGTTTGTTTTGGCACCAAAATCAACGGGACTTTCCAAAATGTCGTAACAACTCCGCCCCATTGACG
CAAATGGGCGGTAGGCGTGTACGGTGGGAGGTCTATATAAGCAGAGCTCTCCCTATCAGTGATAGAGATC
TCCCTATCAGTGATAGAGATCGTCGACGAGCTCGTTTAGTGAACCGTCAGATCGCCTGGAGACGCCATCC
ACGCTGTTTTGACCTCCATAGAAGACACCGGGACCGATCCAGCCTCCGGACTCTAGCGTTTAAACTTAAG
CTTCCACCATGGACTACAAAGACCATGACGGTGATACATATGATCATGACATCGATTACAAGGATGACGA
TGACAAGGGAAAGTCTTACCCAACTGTGAGTGCTGATTACCAGGACGCCGTTGAGAAGGCGAAGAAGAAG
CTCAGAGGCTTCATCGCTGAGAAGAGATGCGCTCCTCTAATGCTCCGTTTGGCATTCCACTCTGCTGGAA
CCTTTGACAAGGGCACGAAGACCGGTGGACCCTTCGGAACCATCAAGCACCCTGCCGAACTGGCTCACAG
CGCTAACAACGGTCTTGACATCGCTGTTAGGCTTTTGGAGCCACTCAAGGCGGAGTTCCCTATTTTGAGC
TACGCCGATTTCTACCAGTTGGCTGGCGTTGTTGCCGTTGAGGTCACGGGTGGACCTAAGGTTCCATTCC
ACCCTGGAAGAGAGGACAAGCCTGAGCCACCACCAGAGGGTCGCTTGCCTGATCCCACTAAGGGTTCTGA
CCATTTGAGAGATGTGTTTGGCAAAGCTATGGGGCTTACTGACCAAGATATCGTTGCTCTATCTGGGGGT
CACACTATTGGAGCTGCACACAAGGAGCGTTCTGGATTTGAGGGTCCCTGGACCTCTAATCCTCTTATTT
TCGACAACTCATACTTCACGGAGTTGTTGAGTGGTGAGAAGGAAGGTCTCCTTCAGCTACCTTCTGACAA
GGCTCTTTTGTCTGACCCTGTATTCCGCCCTCTCGTTGATAAATATGCAGCGGACGAAGATGCCTTCTTT
GCTGATTACGCTGAGGCTCACCAAAAGCTTTCCGAGCTTGGGTTTGCTGATGCCACAAGTTTGTACAAAA
AAGTTGGCACCATGCAGAGTAATAAAACTTTTAACTTGGAGAAGCAAAACCATACTCCAAGAAAGCATCA
TCAACATCACCACCAGCAGCAGCACCACCAGCAGCAACAGCAGCAGCCGCCACCACCGCCAATACCTGCA
AATGGGCAACAGGCCAGCAGCCAAAATGAAGGCTTGACTATTGACCTGAAGAATTTTAGAAAACCAGGAG
AGAAGACCTTCACCCAACGAAGCCGTCTTTTTGTGGGAAATCTTCCTCCCGACATCACTGAGGAAGAAAT
GAGGAAACTATTTGAGAAATATGGAAAGGCAGGCGAAGTCTTCATTCATAAGGATAAAGGATTTGGCTTT
ATCCGCTTGGAAACCCGAACCCTAGCGGAGATTGCCAAAGTGGAGCTGGACAATATGCCACTCCGTGGAA
AGCAGCTGCGTGTGCGCTTTGCCTGCCATAGTGCATCCCTTACAGTTCGAAACCTTCCTCAGTATGTGTC
CAACGAACTGCTGGAAGAAGCCTTTTCTGTGTTTGGCCAGGTAGAGAGGGCTGTAGTCATTGTGGATGAT
CGAGGAAGGCCCTCAGGAAAAGGCATTGTTGAGTTCTCAGGGAAGCCAGCTGCTCGGAAAGCTCTGGACA
GATGCAGTGAAGGCTCCTTCCTGCTAACCACATTTCCTCGTCCTGTGACTGTGGAGCCCATGGACCAGTT
AGATGATGAAGAGGGACTTCCAGAGAAGCTGGTTATAAAAAACCAGCAATTTCACAAGGAACGAGAGCAG
CCACCCAGATTTGCACAGCCTGGCTCCTTTGAGTATGAATATGCCATGCGCTGGAAGGCACTCATTGAGA
TGGAGAAGCAGCAGCAGGACCAAGTGGACCGCAACATCAAGGAGGCTCGTGAGAAGCTGGAGATGGAGAT
GGAAGCTGCACGCCATGAGCACCAGGTCATGCTAATGAGACAGGATTTGATGAGGCGCCAAGAAGAACTT
CGGAGGATGGAAGAGCTGCACAACCAAGAGGTGCAAAAACGAAAGCAACTGGAGCTCAGGCAGGAGGAAG
AGCGCAGGCGCCGTGAAGAAGAGATGCGGCGGCAGCAAGAAGAAATGATGCGGCGACAGCAGGAAGGATT
CAAGGGAACCTTCCCTGATGCGAGAGAGCAGGAGATTCGGATGGGTCAGATGGCTATGGGAGGTGCTATG
GGCATAAACAACAGAGGTGCCATGCCCCCTGCTCCTGTGCCAGCTGGTACCCCAGCTCCTCCAGGACCTG
CCACTATGATGCCGGATGGAACTTTGGGATTGACCCCACCAACAACTGAACGCTTTGGTCAGGCTGCTAC
AATGGAAGGAATTGGGGCAATTGGTGGAACTCCTCCTGCATTCAACCGTGCAGCTCCTGGAGCTAAATTT
GCCCCAAACAAACGTCGCCGATACTAGTACCCAACTTTCTTGTACAAAGTGGTCTGACTCGAGTCTAGAG
GGCCCGTTTAAACCCGCTGATCAGCCTCGACTGTGCCTTCTAGTTGCCAGCCATCTGTTGTTTGCCCCTC
CCCCGTGCCTTCCTTGACCCTGGAAGGTGCCACTCCCACTGTCCTTTCCTAATAAAATGAGGAAATTGCA
TCGCATTGTCTGAGTAGGTGTCATTCTATTCTGGGGGGTGGGGTGGGGCAGGACAGCAAGGGGGAGGATT
GGGAAGACAATAGCAGGCATGCTGGGGATGCGGTGGGCTCTATGGCTTCTGAGGCGGAAAGAACCAGCTG
GGGCTCTAGGGGGTATCCCC
[124 nt withheld, positions 3591-3714]
C
[91 nt withheld, positions 3716-3806]
AGGGTGATGGTTCACGTACCTAGAAGTTCCTATTCCGAAGTTCCTATTCTCTAGAAAGTATAGGAACTTC
CTTGGCCAAAAAGCCTGAACTCACCGCGACGTCTGTCGAGAAGTTTCTGATCGAAAAGTTCGACAGCGTC
TCCGACCTGATGCAGCTCTCGGAGGGCGAAGAATCTCGTGCTTTCAGCTTCGATGTAGGAGGGCGTGGAT
ATGTCCTGCGGGTAAATAGCTGCGCCGATGGTTTCTACAAAGATCGTTATGTTTATCGGCACTTTGCATC
GGCCGCGCTCCCGATTCCGGAAGTGCTTGACATTGGGGAGTTCAGCGAGAGCCTGACCTATTGCATCTCC
CGCCGTGCACAGGGTGTCACGTTGCAAGACCTGCCTGAAACCGAACTGCCCGCTGTTCTGCAGCCGGTCG
CGGAGGCCATGGATGCGATCGCTGCGGCCGATCTTAGCCAGACGAGCGGGTTCGGCCCATTCGGACCGCA
AGGAATCGGTCAATACACTACATGGCGTGATTTCATATGCGCGATTGCTGATCCCCATGTGTATCACTGG
CAAACTGTGATGGACGACACCGTCAGTGCGTCCGTCGCGCAGGCTCTCGATGAGCTGATGCTTTGGGCCG
AGGACTGCCCCGAAGTCCGGCACCTCGTGCACGCGGATTTCGGCTCCAACAATGTCCTGACGGACAATGG
CCGCATAACAGCGGTCATTGACTGGAGCGAGGCGATGTTCGGGGATTCCCAATACGAGGTCGCCAACATC
TTCTTCTGGAGGCCGTGGTTGGCTTGTATGGAGCAGCAGACGCGCTACTTCGAGCGGAGGCATCCGGAGC
TTGCAGGATCGCCGCGGCTCCGGGCGTATATGCTCCGCATTGGTCTTGACCAACTCTATCAGAGCTTGGT
TGACGGCAATTTCGATGATGCAGCTTGGGCGCAGGGTCGATGCGACGCAATCGTCCGATCCGGAGCCGGG
ACTGTCGGGCGTACACAAATCGCCCGCAGAAGCGCGGCCGTCTGGACCGATGGCTGTGTAGAAGTACTCG
CCGATAGTGGAAACCGACGCCCCAGCACTCGTCCGAGGGCAAAGGAATAGCACGTACTACGAGATTTCGA
TTCCACCGCCGCCTTCTATGAAAGGTTGGGCTTCGGAATCGTTTTCCGGGACGCCGGCTGGATGATCCTC
CAGCGCGGGGATCTCATGCTGGAGTTCTTCGCCCACCCCAACTTGTTTATTGCAGCTTATAATGGTTACA
AATAAAGCAATAGCATCACAAATTTCACAAATAAAGCATTTTTTTCACTGCATTCTAGTTGTGGTTTGTC
CAAACTCATCAATGTATCTTATCATGTCTGTATACCGTCGACCTCTAGCTAGAGCTTGGCGTAATCATGG
TCATAGCTGTTTCCTGTGTGAAATTGTTATCCGCTCACAATTCCACACAACATACGAGCCGGAAGCATAA
AGTGTAAAGCCTGGGGTGCCTAATGAGTGAGCTAACTCACATTAATTGCGTTGCGCTCACTGCCCGCTTT
CCAGTCGGGAAACCTGTCGTGCCAGCTGCATTAATGAATCGGCCAACGCGCGGGGAGAGGCGGTTTGCGT
ATTGGGCGCTCTTCCGCTTCCTCGCTCACTGACTCGCTGCGCTCGGTCGTTCGGCTGCGGCGAGCGGTAT
CAGCTCACTCAAAGGCGGTAATACGGTTATCCACAGAATCAGGGGATAACGCAGGAAAGAACATGTGAGC
AAAAGGCCAGCAAAAGGCCAGGAACCGTAAAAAGGCCGCGTTGCTGGCGTTTTTCCATAGGCTCCGCCCC
CCTGACGAGCATCACAAAAATCGACGCTCAAGTCAGAGGTGGCGAAACCCGACAGGACTATAAAGATACC
AGGCGTTTCCCCCTGGAAGCTCCCTCGTGCGCTCTCCTGTTCCGACCCTGCCGCTTACCGGATACCTGTC
CGCCTTTCTCCCTTCGGGAAGCGTGGCGCTTTCTCATAGCTCACGCTGTAGGTATCTCAGTTCGGTGTAG
GTCGTTCGCTCCAAGCTGGGCTGTGTGCACGAACCCCCCGTTCAGCCCGACCGCTGCGCCTTATCCGGTA
ACTATCGTCTTGAGTCCAACCCGGTAAGACACGACTTATCGCCACTGGCAGCAGCCACTGGTAACAGGAT
TAGCAGAGCGAGGTATGTAGGCGGTGCTACAGAGTTCTTGAAGTGGTGGCCTAACTACGGCTACACTAGA
AGAACAGTATTTGGTATCTGCGCTCTGCTGAAGCCAGTTACCTTCGGAAAAAGAGTTGGTAGCTCTTGAT
CCGGCAAACAAACCACCGCTGGTAGCGGTGGTTTTTTTGTTTGCAAGCAGCAGATTACGCGCAGAAAAAA
AGGATCTCAAGAAGATCCTTTGATCTTTTCTACGGGGTCTGACGCTCAGTGGAACGAAAACTCACGTTAA
GGGATTTTGGTCATGAGATTATCAAAAAGGATCTTCACCTAGATCCTTTTAAATTAAAAATGAAGTTTTA
AATCAATCTAAAGTATATATGAGTAAACTTGGTCTGACAGTTACCAATGCTTAATCAGTGAGGCACCTAT
CTCAGCGATCTGTCTATTTCGTTCATCCATAGTTGCCTGACTCCCCGTCGTGTAGATAACTACGATACGG
GAGGGCTTACCATCTGGCCCCAGTGCTGCAATGATACCGCGAGACCCACGCTCACCGGCTCCAGATTTAT
CAGCAATAAACCAGCCAGCCGGAAGGGCCGAGCGCAGAAGTGGTCCTGCAACTTTATCCGCCTCCATCCA
GTCTATTAATTGTTGCCGGGAAGCTAGAGTAAGTAGTTCGCCAGTTAATAGTTTGCGCAACGTTGTTGCC
ATTGCTACAGGCATCGTGGTGTCACGCTCGTCGTTTGGTATGGCTTCATTCAGCTCCGGTTCCCAACGAT
CAAGGCGAGTTACATGATCCCCCATGTTGTGCAAAAAAGCGGTTAGCTCCTTCGGTCCTCCGATCGTTGT
CAGAAGTAAGTTGGCCGCAGTGTTATCACTCATGGTTATGGCAGCACTGCATAATTCTCTTACTGTCATG
CCATCCGTAAGATGCTTTTCTGTGACTGGTGAGTACTCAACCAAGTCATTCTGAGAATAGTGTATGCGGC
GACCGAGTTGCTCTTGCCCGGCGTCAATACGGGATAATACCGCGCCACATAGCAGAACTTTAAAAGTGCT
CATCATTGGAAAACGTTCTTCGGGGCGAAAACTCTCAAGGATCTTACCGCTGTTGAGATCCAGTTCGATG
TAACCCACTCGTGCACCCAACTGATCTTCAGCATCTTTTACTTTCACCAGCGTTTCTGGGTGAGCAAAAA
CAGGAAGGCAAAATGCCGCAAAAAAGGGAATAAGGGCGACACGGAAATGTTGAATACTCATACTCTTCCT
TTTTCAATATTATTGAAGCATTTATCAGGGTTATTGTCTCATGAGCGGATACATATTTGAATGTATTTAG
AAAAATAAACAAATAGGGGTTCCGCGCACATTTCCCCGAAAAGTGCCACCTGACGTC
